>Addgene plasmid #145522 | pGBW-m4046290 | addgene full sequence | sequence record 292511 | Addgene NGS Result
TCAGGTATGATTTAAATGGTCAGTTAGAGCGGCCGCTTGCTATATTGAAGTACGGATTAGAAGCCGCCGA
GCGGGCGACAGCCCTCCGACGGAAGACTCTCCTCCGTGCGTCCTCGTCTTCACCGGTCGCGTTCCTGAAA
CGCAGATGTGCCTCGCGCCGCACTGCTCCGAACAATAAAGATTCTACAATACTAGCTTTTATGGTTATGA
AGAGGAAAAATTGGCAGTAACCTGGCCCCACAAACCTTCAAATTAACGAATCAAATTAACAACCATAGGA
TGATAATGCGATTAGTTTTTTAGCCTTATTTCTGGGGTAATTAATCAGCGAAGCGATGATTTTTGATCTA
TTAACAGATATATAAATGGAAAAGCTGCATAACCACTTTAACTAATACTTTCAACATTTTCAGTTTGTAT
TACTTCTTATTCAAATGTCATAAAAGTATCAACAAAAAATTGTTAATATACCTCTATACTTTAACGTCAA
GGAGAAAAAACTATAATGGGTAATGCAACAGAAGTGCCTGCCAATTCAACTGTATTATCTTTCTGTGCTT
TTGCTGTAGATGCTGCTAAAGCTTACAAAGATTATCTAGCTAGTGGGGGACAACCAATCACTAATTGTGT
TAAGATGTTGTGTACACACACTGGTACTGGTCAGGCAATAACAGTTACACCGGAAGCCAATATGGATCAA
GAATCCTTTGGTGGTGCATCGTGTTGTCTGTACTGCCGTTGCCACATAGATCATCCAAATCCTAAAGGAT
TTTGTGACTTAAAAGGTAAGTATGTACAAATACCTACAACTTGTGCTAATGACCCTGTGGGTTTTACACT
TAAAAACACAGTCTGTACCGTCTGCGGTATGTGGAAAGGTTATGGCTGTAGTTGTGATCAACTCCGCGAA
CCCATGCTTCTCGTGCCGAGAGGTTCTTGGAGCCATCCGCAGTTTGAAAAATAAACAGGCCCCTTTTCCT
TTGTCGATATCATGTAATTAGTTATGTCACGCTTACATTCACGCCCTCCTCCCACATCCGCTCTAACCGA
AAAGGAAGGAGTTAGACAACCTGAAGTCTAGGTCCCTATTTATTTTTTTTAATAGTTATGTTAGTATTAA
GAACGTTATTTATATTTCAAATTTTTCTTTTTTTTCTGTACAAAGCGGCCGCCGAACCACTAGTGCACTG
CAGTACACGGTTTCCTTGAAATTTTTTTGATTCGGTAATCTCCGAACAGAAGGAAGAACGAAGGAAGGAG
CACAGACTTAGATTGGTATATATACGCATATGTAGTGTTGAAGAAACATGAAATTGCCCAGTATTCTTAA
CCCAACTGCACAGAACAAAAACGTGCAGGAAACGAAGATAAATCATGTCGAAAGCTACATATAAGGAACG
TGCTGCTACTCATCCTAGTCCTGTTGCTGCCAAGCTATTTAATATCATGCACGAAAAGCAAACAAACTTG
TGTGCTTCATTGGATGTTCGTACCACCAAGGAATTACTGGAGTTAGTTGAAGCATTAGGTCCCAAAATTT
GTTTACTAAAAACACATGTGGATATCTTGACTGATTTTTCCATGGAGGGCACAGTTAAGCCGCTAAAGGC
ATTATCCGCCAAGTACAATTTTTTACTCTTCGAGGACAGAAAATTTGCTGACATTGGTAATACAGTCAAA
TTGCAGTACTCTGCGGGTGTATACAGAATAGCAGAATGGGCAGACATTACGAATGCACACGGTGTGGTGG
GCCCAGGTATTGTTAGCGGTTTGAAGCAGGCGGCAGAAGAAGTAACAAAGGAACCTAGAGGCCTTTTGAT
GTTAGCAGAATTGTCATGCAAGGGCTCCCTATCTACTGGAGAATATACTAAGGGTACTGTTGACATTGCG
AAGAGCGACAAAGATTTTGTTATCGGCTTTATTGCTCAAAGAGACATGGGTGGAAGAGATGAAGGTTACG
ATTGGTTGATTATGACACCCGGTGTGGGTTTAGATGACAAGGGAGATGCATTGGGTCAACAGTATAGAAC
CGTGGATGATGTGGTTTCTACAGGATCTGACATTATTATTGTTGGAAGAGGACTATTTGCAAAGGGAAGG
GATGCTAAGGTAGAGGGTGAACGTTACAGAAAAGCAGGCTGGGAAGCATATTTGAGAAGATGCGGCCAGC
AAAACTAAAAAACTGTATTATAAGTAAATGCATGTATACTAAACTCACAAATTAGAGCTTCAATTTAATT
ATATCAGTTATTACCCGAGTAACGAAGCATCTGTGCTTCATTTTGTAGAACAAAAATGCAACGCGAGAGC
GCTAATTTTTCAAACAAAGAATCTGAGCTGCATTTTTACAGAACAGAAATGCAACGCGAAAGCGCTATTT
TACCAACGAAGAATCTGTGCTTCATTTTTGTAAAACAAAAATGCAACGCGAGAGCGCTAATTTTTCAAAC
AAAGAATCTGAGCTGCATTTTTACAGAACAGAAATGCAACGCGAGAGCGCTATTTTACCAACAAAGAATC
TATACTTCTTTTTTGTTCTACAAAAATGCATCCCGAGAGCGCTATTTTTCTAACAAAGCATCTTAGATTA
CTTTTTTTCTCCTTTGTGCGCTCTATAATGCAGTCTCTTGATAACTTTTTGCACTGTAGGTCCGTTAAGG
TTAGAAGAAGGCTACTTTGGTGTCTATTTTCTCTTCCATAAAAAAAGCCTGACTCCACTTCCCGCGTTTA
CTGATTACTAGCGAAGCTGCGGGTGCATTTTTTCAAGATAAAGGCATCCCCGATTATATTCTATACCGAT
GTGGATTGCGCATACTTTGTGAACAGAAAGTGATAGCGTTGATGATTCTTCATTGGTCAGAAAATTATGA
ACGGTTTCTTCTATTTTGTCTCTATATACTACGTATAGGAAATGTTTACATTTTCGTATTGTTTTCGATT
CACTCTATGAATAGTTCTTACTACAATTTTTTTGTCTAAAGAGTAATACTAGAGATAAACATAAAAAATG
TAGAGGTCGAGTTTAGATGCAAGTTCAAGGAGCGAAAGGTGGATGGGTAGGTTATATAGGGATATAGCAC
AGAGATATATAGCAAAGAGATACTTTTGAGCAATGTTTGTGGAAGCGGTATTCGCAATATTTTAGTAGCT
CGTTACAGTCCGGTGCGTTTTTGGTTTTTTGAAAGTGCGTCATCAGAGCGCTTTTGGTTTTCAAAAGCGC
TCTGAAGTTCCTATACTTTCTAGCTAGAGAATAGGAACTTCCCGAGCGGCCGCGTGTTACAAGCTTGACT
CCAGCGTAACTGGACTGCAATCAACTCACTGGCTCACCTTCACGGGTGGGCCTTTCTTCGGTAGAAAATC
AAAGGATCTTCTTGAGATCCTTTTTTTCTGCGCGTAATCTGCTGCTTGCAAACAAAAAAACCACCGCTAC
CAGCGGTGGTTTGTTTGCCGGATCAAGAGCTACCAACTCTTTTTCCGAGGTAACTGGCTTCAGCAGAGCG
CAGATACCAAATACTGTTCTTCTAGTGTAGCCGTAGTTAGGCCACCACTTCAAGAACTCTGTAGCACCGC
CTACATACCTCGCTCTGCTAATCCTGTTACCAGTGGCTGCTGCCAGTGGCGATAAGTCGTGTCTTACCGG
GTTGGACTCAAGACGATAGTTACCGGATAAGGCGCAGCGGTCGGGCTGAACGGGGGGTTCGTGCACACAG
CCCAGCTTGGAGCGAACGACCTACACCGAACTGAGATACCTACAGCGTGAGCTATGAGAAAGCGCCACGC
TTCCCGAAGGGAGAAAGGCGGACAGGTATCCGGTAAGCGGCAGGGTCGGAACAGGAGAGCGCACGAGGGA
GCTTCCAGGGGTAAACGCCTGGTATCTTTATAGTCCTGTCGGGTTTCGCCACCTCTGACTTGAGCATCGA
TTTTTGTGATGCTCGTCAGGGGGGCGGAGCCTATGGAAAAACGCCAGCAACGCAGAAAGGCCCACCCGAA
GGTGAGCCAGGTGATTACATTTGGGCCCTCATCAGAGGTTTTCACCGTCATCACCGAAACGCGCGAGGCA
GCTGCGGTAAAGCTCATCAGCGTGGTCGTGAAGCGATTCACAGATGTCTGCCTGTTCATCCGCGTCCAGC
TCGTTGAGTTTCTCCAGAAGCGTTAATGTCTGGCTTCTGATAAAGCGGGCCATGTTAAGGGCGGTTTTTT
CCTGTTTGGTCACTTACCAATGCTTAATCAGTGAGGCACCTATCTCAGCGATCTGTCTATTTCGTTCATC
CATAGTTGCCTGACTCCCCGTCGTGTAGATAACTACGATGCGGGAGGGCTTACCATCTGGCCCCAGTGCT
GCAATGATACCGCGAGACCCACGCTCACCGGCTCCAGATTTATCAGCAATAAACCAGCCAGCCGGGAGGG
CCGAGCGCAGAAGTGATCCTGCAACTTTATCCGCCTCCATCCAGTCTATTAATTGTTGCCGGGAAGCTAG
AGTAAGTAGTTCGCCAGTTAATAGTTTGCGCAACGTTGTTGCCATTGCTACAGGCATCGTGGTGTCACGC
TCGTCGTTTGGTATGGCTTCATTCAGCTCCGGTTCCCAACGATCAAGGCGAGTTACATGATCCCCCATGT
TGTGCAAAAAAGCGGTTAGCTCCTTCGGTCCTCCGATCGTTGCCAGAAGTAAGTTGGCCGCAGTGTTATC
ACTCATGGTTATGGCAGCACTGCATAATTCTCTTACTGTCATGCCATCCGTGAGATGCTTTTCTGTGACT
GGTGAGTACTCAACCAAGTCATTCTGAGAATAGTGTATGCGGCGACCGAGTTGCTCTTGCCCGGCGTCAA
TACGGGATAATACCGCGCCACATAGCAGAACTTTAAAAGTGCTCATCATTGGAAAACGTTCTTCGGGGCG
TAAACTCTCAAGGATCTTACCGCTGTTGAGATCCAGTTCGATGTAACCCACTCGTGCACCCAACTGATCT
TCAGCATCTTTTACTTTCACCAGCGTTTCTGGGTGAGCAAAAACAGGAAGGCAAAATGCCGCAAAAAAGG
GAATAAGGGCGACACGGAAATGTTGAATACTCATTTTAGCTTCCTTAGCTCCTGAAAATCTCGATAACTC
AAAAAATACGCCCGGTAGTGATCTTATTTCATTATGGTGAAAGTTGGAACCTCTTACGTGCCGATCAAGT
CAAAAGCCTCCGGTCGGAGGCTTTTGACTTTCTGCTATGGAGG
Features (pLannotate 1.2.2; 13 found; start..end, strand, type, name):
     53..494     +  promoter       GAL1 promoter: S. cerevisiae GAL1; inducible promoter, regulated by Gal4
    509..919     +  CDS            R1A_SARS2 (fragment): Experimental evidence at protein level: Swiss-Prot protein existence level 1. [Non-structural protein 10]: Plays a pivotal role in viral transcription by stimulating both nsp14 3'-5' exoribonuclease and nsp16 2'-O-methyltransferase activities. Therefore plays an essential role in viral mRNAs cap methylation. From Severe acute respiratory syndrome coronavirus 2 (2019-nCoV) (SARS-CoV-2).
    990..1162    +  terminator     CYC1 terminator (fragment): S. cerevisiae CYC1; transcription terminator for CYC1
   1198..1374    +  promoter       URA3 promoter (fragment): S. cerevisiae URA3
   1375..2178    +  CDS            URA3: orotidine-5'-phosphate decarboxylase, required for uracil biosynthesis; S. cerevisiae URA3; yeast auxotrophic marker, counterselectable with 5-fluoroorotic acid (5-FOA)
   2261..3243    -  rep_origin     2μ ori: yeast 2μ plasmid origin of replication
   3321..3350    +  terminator     T3Te terminator: phage T3 early transcription terminator
   3372..3959    +  rep_origin     ori: high-copy-number ColE1/pMB1/pBR322/pUC origin of replication
   3971..3998    -  terminator     T7Te terminator: phage T7 early transcription terminator
   4022..4213    -  CDS            rop: Rop protein, which maintains plasmids at low copy number; rop
   4214..5074    -  CDS            AmpR: β-lactamase; bla; confers resistance to ampicillin, carbenicillin, and related antibiotics
   5075..5177    -  promoter       cat promoter: promoter of the E. coli cat gene encoding chloramphenicol acetyltransferase
   5178..5209    -  terminator     tonB terminator: bidirectional E. coli tonB-P14 transcription terminator
