[The description below was written by a language model from this plasmid's Addgene catalogue record and pLannotate feature annotations shown in this document.]
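Description:
pGBW-m4046290 is an E. coli–yeast shuttle plasmid for galactose-inducible expression of the SARS-CoV-2 non-structural protein 10 (nsp10) in Saccharomyces cerevisiae. In bacteria it is maintained through a ColE1/pUC-type origin and selected with ampicillin via a β-lactamase gene that the annotation places downstream of a cat promoter. A short rop annotation lies next to AmpR, although the catalogue lists the plasmid as high copy. Phage T3 and T7 early terminators flank the bacterial origin, and a tonB terminator lies beyond the resistance cassette, presumably insulating these modules from read-through transcription. In yeast, the 2μ origin supports multicopy episomal replication. The URA3 marker allows selection in ura3 auxotrophic strains and, in principle, counterselection with 5-fluoroorotic acid.

The expression cassette consists of the GAL1 promoter, which is regulated by Gal4 and induced by galactose, followed by the roughly 410 bp wild-type nsp10 coding sequence and a CYC1 transcription terminator. The insert was made by gene synthesis. The listing of budding yeast alongside the virus as species may reflect the expression host or codon adaptation, but the record does not say so explicitly. The catalogue describes a backbone-encoded C-terminal thrombin-cleavable StrepII tag. The feature table does not annotate it, though the gap between the nsp10 fragment and the terminator could accommodate it. Such a tag would allow Strep-Tactin affinity purification followed by tag removal. In the virus, nsp10 is derived from the ORF1ab polyprotein and acts as a cofactor that stimulates the nsp14 exoribonuclease and the nsp16 2'-O-methyltransferase. The plasmid is therefore suited to producing recombinant nsp10 in yeast for biochemical, structural or interaction studies.
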