Addgene plasmid #145522: pGBW-m4046290
Purpose: Yeast Expression plasmid for SARS-CoV-2 nsp10
Depositing lab: Ginkgo Bioworks & Benjie Chen. Depositing organization: Ginkgo Bioworks.
Backbone
  Vector backbone: AmpR; 2u URA3
  Backbone size w/o insert (bp): 4078
  Vector type: Yeast Expression
  Selectable markers: URA3
Growth in bacteria
  Bacterial resistance: Ampicillin, 100 μg/mL
  Growth temperature: 37°C
  Growth strain: DH5alpha
  Copy number: High Copy
Gene/Insert
  Gene/Insert name: SARS-CoV-2 nsp10
  Species: S. cerevisiae (budding yeast); Severe acute respiratory syndrome coronavirus 2
  Insert size (bp): 410
  Mutation: wt
  Entrez Gene: ORF1ab (a.k.a. GU280_gp01)
  Promoter: pGAL1
  Tag / fusion protein: Cleavable thrombin;StrepII (C terminal on backbone)
  Cloning method: Unknown
Resource information
  A portion of this plasmid was derived from a plasmid made by: GinkgoBioworks
Depositor comments: NCBI Reference Sequence: YP_009725306.1Created by gene synthesis with Not1 site.
How to cite: pGBW-m4046290 was a gift from Ginkgo Bioworks & Benjie Chen (Addgene plasmid # 145522 ; http://n2t.net/addgene:145522 ; RRID:Addgene_145522)
